Addgene plasmid #200327: pSAH51 - [DDp | wrmScarlet | tbb-2 UTR]
Purpose: mScarlet BioPart for DD neurons. (1) Mark neurons or (2) cell-specific expression of transgenes (N or C-terminal fusions, or untagged). Compatible with single-copy insertion (MosTI) or arrays.
Depositing lab: Christian Froekjaer-Jensen. Depositing organization: King Abdullah University of Science and Technology (KAUST).
Backbone
  Vector backbone: Twist Amp High
  Backbone manufacturer: Twist Biosciences
  Vector type: Worm Expression
Growth in bacteria
  Bacterial resistance: Ampicillin, 100 μg/mL
  Growth temperature: 37°C
  Growth strain: DH5alpha
  Copy number: High Copy
Gene/Insert
  Gene/Insert name: [DDp | wrmScarlet | tbb-2 UTR]
  Species: C. elegans (nematode)
  Promoter: WBGene00007304, ttr-39
  Cloning method: Restriction Enzyme; 5′ cloning site Unknown (unknown if destroyed)
Terms and licenses: Academic/Nonprofit Terms; Industry Terms: Not Available to Industry
Depositor comments: See www.wormbuilder.org/BioParts for more information.
How to cite: pSAH51 - [DDp | wrmScarlet | tbb-2 UTR] was a gift from Christian Froekjaer-Jensen (Addgene plasmid # 200327 ; http://n2t.net/addgene:200327 ; RRID:Addgene_200327)
