[The description below was written by a language model from this plasmid's Addgene catalogue record and pLannotate feature annotations shown in this document.]
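Description:
pSAH51 is a C. elegans expression plasmid built on the Twist Amp High synthesis backbone. It is maintained in E. coli at high copy through a ColE1/pUC-type origin and selected with ampicillin via the β-lactamase gene and its native promoter. The payload is a modular "BioPart" cassette, [DDp | wrmScarlet | tbb-2 UTR], in which a promoter specific for the DD class of motor neurons (recorded as ttr-39, WBGene00007304) drives wrmScarlet, a worm-adapted version of the bright monomeric red fluorescent protein mScarlet. The tbb-2 (β-tubulin) 3′ UTR/terminator follows the reporter. The annotation detects mScarlet as two separate fragments with a short gap between them, which is consistent with an intron interrupting the coding sequence, as is common in worm transgenes, although the record does not state this explicitly. The promoter itself is not annotated in the feature table. It presumably lies in the unannotated region upstream of the mScarlet coding sequence.

The feature table also shows a fragment of the unc-119 coding sequence and a loxP site spanning the sequence origin. A partial unc-119 rescue marker of this kind fits the stated compatibility with MosTI single-copy insertion, but the record does not explain how these elements are meant to function. A short lacZα remnant and an attB1-like site appear to be backbone leftovers.

According to the depositor, the plasmid can be used to mark DD neurons with red fluorescence. It can also serve as a template for DD-specific expression of transgenes as N- or C-terminal mScarlet fusions or untagged proteins, delivered either as single-copy MosTI insertions or as extrachromosomal arrays.
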