Features (pLannotate 1.2.2; 10 found; start..end, strand, type, name):
    471..872     +  CDS            mScarlet (fragment): mScarlet is a basic (constitutively fluorescent) red fluorescent protein published in 2016, derived from synthetic construct. It has moderate acid sensitivity.
    926..1348    +  CDS            mScarlet (fragment): mScarlet is a basic (constitutively fluorescent) red fluorescent protein published in 2016, derived from synthetic construct. It has moderate acid sensitivity.
   1371..1540    +  terminator     tbb-2 terminator (fragment): tbb-2; transcription terminator for the C. elegans tubulin beta-2 gene
   2089..2677    -  rep_origin     ori: high-copy-number ColE1/pMB1/pBR322/pUC origin of replication
   2794..2818    -  protein_bind   attB1: mutant version of attB; recombination site for the Gateway® BP reaction BP Clonase™
   2918..3778    -  CDS            AmpR: β-lactamase; bla; confers resistance to ampicillin, carbenicillin, and related antibiotics
   3779..3883    -  promoter       AmpR promoter: bla
   3970..4013    -  CDS            lacZα (fragment): LacZα fragment of β-galactosidase; lacZ fragment
   4068..4520    +  CDS            unc-119 (fragment): UN119_CAEEL - Experimental evidence at protein level: Swiss-Prot protein existence level 1. Myristoyl-binding protein that acts as a cargo adapter: specifically binds the myristoyl moiety of a subset of N-terminally myristoylated proteins and is required for their localization. Plays a key role in ciliary membrane localization of proteins. Required for the establishment or function of the nervous system. From Caenorhabditis elegans.
   4637..25      +  protein_bind   loxP (across the origin): Cre-mediated recombination occurs in the 8-bp core sequence (GCATACAT). Cre recombinase
>Addgene plasmid #200327 | pSAH51 - [DDp | wrmScarlet | tbb-2 UTR] | addgene full sequence | sequence record 397610 | Addgene NGS Result
TATAGCATACATTATACGAAGTTATGATATCAAAAATGATTACGCCAAGCTGTAAGTTTAAACATGATCT
TACTAACTAACTATTCTCATTTAAATTTTCAGAGCTTAAAAATGGCTGAAATCACTCACAACGATGGATA
CGCTAATGCCTTCTCCAGAATGTTTTTGGTTTCTGATCGATAAATGTTTACTGGTTGTTGATGTTTGTAA
AAGTCCTGCAAATTCTAGAAAATTCTCAAACTCTTTTTCTTATTTTCATGAGAAAACCGAAACTTTGAAG
TACATAAGCAAAGAGTTGCGTTGTTATTTTAATCTTTTGAACCTATTAATAAATCTTTTTTGTTTTCTCG
GGATTATGTTAGGATTACAAAGACATTTAAGACAAGAAGTTGTTTCTGTTATTTCACTTTTTTTGTTTGC
GCATTCACAATTTTGTTAAAACAAAAAAAAAGAGACCAAAAATGGGGCCCGTTTCAAAGGGAGAGGCCGT
TATAAAAGAATTTATGCGTTTCAAGGTCCACATGGAGGGATCCATGAACGGACACGAGTTCGAGATCGAG
GGAGAGGGAGAGGGACGTCCATACGAGGGAACCCAAACCGCCAAGGTGAGTTTTATTATCGATTTTCGGG
ATTTTCTACTTGTAATTACCTTTTGTTTTTAATAAGTTGCTTTTTTCCAGCTCAAGGTCACCAAGGGAGG
ACCACTCCCATTCTCCTGGGACATCCTCTCCCCACAATTCATGTACGGATCCCGTGCCTTCACCAAGCAC
CCAGCCGACATCCCAGACTACTACAAGCAATCCTTCCCAGAGGGATTCAAGTGGGAGCGTGTCATGAACT
TCGAGGACGGAGGAGCCGTCACCGTCACCCAAGGTAGGTTTTCAGTTTCAATTTTTGTTGCAACTACCTC
AACTCTATGTTTTCAGACACCTCCCTCGAGGACGGAACCCTCATCTACAAGGTCAAGCTCCGTGGAACCA
ACTTCCCACCAGACGGACCAGTCATGCAAAAGAAGACCATGGGATGGGAGGCCTCCACCGAGCGACTCTA
CCCAGAGGACGGAGTCCTCAAGGGAGACATCAAGGTAAATTTTTCAAGCTTCTAAATTCCAAAATAAACC
ATTTTAATTTCTTAATTCCAGATGGCCCTCCGGCTCAAGGACGGAGGACGTTACCTCGCCGACTTCAAGA
CCACCTACAAGGCCAAGAAGCCAGTCCAAATGCCAGGAGCCTACAACGTCGACCGTAAGCTCGACATCAC
CTCCCACAACGAGGACTACACCGTCGTCGAGCAATACGAGCGTTCCGAGGGACGTCACTCCACCGGAGGA
ATGGACGAGCTCTACAAGCCCGGGTGATGGTCTCTGAGCTATGCAAAATCCTTTCAAGCATTCCCTTCTT
CTCTATCACTCTTCTTTCTTTTTGTCAAAAAATTCTCTCGCTAATTTATTTGCTTTTTTAATGTTATTAT
TTTATGACTTTTTATAGTCACTGAAAAGTTTGCATCTGAGTGAAGTGAATGCTATCAAAATGTGATTCTG
ATATCCAGGAAACGGAGAATCTGTGCGGCAATGTCTTATCATTTGAAACGCGCCGTATCGATGCTGACAT
CATGCGGCTCCCGTGTTAGTCGAGAAGATGGGTACGGGCCTTTATTCATCCAACACTCTACGGCTTCTTC
AAGAGCTAGTAGGGCACCCTGTAGTTGGAAAGGGATTATTTCGTATGGCGAGCCCATACCGTCTTTCTTG
CGGAAGCTTAACACGATAGGAAGTTGGATAGTTTCGAACGATGGTTCCATACGGAACGCTGTCTCAAGGA
TGAGTCTGACGGAGTGTAACTCGAAGGCTAGGTGGAGGCTCAGTGATGATAAGTCTGCGATGGTGGATGC
ATGTGTCATGGTCATAGCTGTTTCCTGTGTGAAATTGTTATCCGCTCAGAGGGCACAATCCTATTCCGCG
CTATCCGACAATCTCCAAGACATTAGGTGGAGTTCAGTTCGGCGTATGGCATATGTCGCTGGAAAGAACA
TGTGAGCAAAAGGCCAGCAAAAGGCCAGGAACCGTAAAAAGGCCGCGTTGCTGGCGTTTTTCCATAGGCT
CCGCCCCCCTGACGAGCATCACAAAAATCGACGCTCAAGTCAGAGGTGGCGAAACCCGACAGGACTATAA
AGATACCAGGCGTTTCCCCCTGGAAGCTCCCTCGTGCGCTCTCCTGTTCCGACCCTGCCGCTTACCGGAT
ACCTGTCCGCCTTTCTCCCTTCGGGAAGCGTGGCGCTTTCTCATAGCTCACGCTGTAGGTATCTCAGTTC
GGTGTAGGTCGTTCGCTCCAAGCTGGGCTGTGTGCACGAACCCCCCGTTCAGCCCGACCGCTGCGCCTTA
TCCGGTAACTATCGTCTTGAGTCCAACCCGGTAAGACACGACTTATCGCCACTGGCAGCAGCCACTGGTA
ACAGGATTAGCAGAGCGAGGTATGTAGGCGGTGCTACAGAGTTCTTGAAGTGGTGGCCTAACTACGGCTA
CACTAGAAGAACAGTATTTGGTATCTGCGCTCTGCTGAAGCCAGTTACCTTCGGAAAAAGAGTTGGTAGC
TCTTGATCCGGCAAACAAACCACCGCTGGTAGCGGTGGTTTTTTTGTTTGCAAGCAGCAGATTACGCGCA
GAAAAAAAGGATCTCAAGAAGATCCTTTGATCTTTTCTACGGGGTCTGACGCTCTATTCAACAAAGCCGC
CGTCCCGTCAAGTCAGCGTAAATGGGTAGGGGGCTTCAAATCGTCCTCGTGATACCAATTCGGAGCCTGC
TTTTTTGTACAAACTTGTTGATAATGGCAATTCAAGGATCTTCACCTAGATCCTTTTAAATTAAAAATGA
AGTTTTAAATCAATCTAAAGTATATATGAGTAAACTTGGTCTGACAGTTACCAATGCTTAATCAGTGAGG
CACCTATCTCAGCGATCTGTCTATTTCGTTCATCCATAGTTGCCTGACTCCCCGTCGTGTAGATAACTAC
GATACGGGAGGGCTTACCATCTGGCCCCAGTGCTGCAATGATACCGCGAGAGCCACGCTCACCGGCTCCA
GATTTATCAGCAATAAACCAGCCAGCCGGAAGGGCCGAGCGCAGAAGTGGTCCTGCAACTTTATCCGCCT
CCATCCAGTCTATTAATTGTTGCCGGGAAGCTAGAGTAAGTAGTTCGCCAGTTAATAGTTTGCGCAACGT
TGTTGCCATTGCTACAGGCATCGTGGTGTCACGCTCGTCGTTTGGTATGGCTTCATTCAGCTCCGGTTCC
CAACGATCAAGGCGAGTTACATGATCCCCCATGTTGTGCAAAAAAGCGGTTAGCTCCTTCGGTCCTCCGA
TCGTTGTCAGAAGTAAGTTGGCCGCAGTGTTATCACTCATGGTTATGGCAGCACTGCATAATTCTCTTAC
TGTCATGCCATCCGTAAGATGCTTTTCTGTGACTGGTGAGTACTCAACCAAGTCATTCTGAGAATAGTGT
ATGCGGCGACCGAGTTGCTCTTGCCCGGCGTCAATACGGGATAATACCGCGCCACATAGCAGAACTTTAA
AAGTGCTCATCATTGGAAAACGTTCTTCGGGGCGAAAACTCTCAAGGATCTTACCGCTGTTGAGATCCAG
TTCGATGTAACCCACTCGTGCACCCAACTGATCTTCAGCATCTTTTACTTTCACCAGCGTTTCTGGGTGA
GCAAAAACAGGAAGGCAAAATGCCGCAAAAAAGGGAATAAGGGCGACACGGAAATGTTGAATACTCATAC
TCTTCCTTTTTCAATATTATTGAAGCATTTATCAGGGTTATTGTCTCATGAGCGGATACATATTTGAATG
TATTTAGAAAAATAAACAAATAGGGGTTCCGCGCACATTTCCCCGAAAAGTGCCAGATACCTGAAACAAA
ACCCATCGTACGGCCAAGGAAGTCTCCAATAACTGTGATCCACCACAAGCGCCAGGGTTTTCCCAGTCAC
GACGTTGTAAAACGACGGCCAGTCATGCATAATCCGCACGCATCTGGAATAAGGAAGTGCCATTCCGCCT
GACCTAAGTGCTTTTCGAGATCGCCAAACCGGAGAACGATCAGGAGAATGATGAGTCGCCACAGGAGTCG
GCAAGATACGTGCGTTATAGATTTGCTCCAAACTTTTTGAAACTCAAAACGGTCGGAGCAACTGTGGAAT
TCAAAGTAGGAGACATCCCAATCCATCATTTCCGAATGATCGAACGTCACTTCTTCAAAGATCGCCTTCT
GAAGTGTTTTGACTTTGAATTCGGATTCTGTATTCCGAATTCACGAAACAACTGTGAACATATCTATGAG
TTCCCTCAACTCTCTCAACAACTCAGTGAGTCATTATTCTAAAAAGTACAATTCAAAAGACTAATCTCTT
TTTCAGTGGACGACATGATCAACAATCCAAACGAGACTCGTTCTGACAGCTTCTATTTCGTCGATAACAA
ACTCGTCATGCACAACAAAGCCGACTACTCATATGATGCATAAATCTTCATTGTTGAGTTTATCTTGTTG
ATTTTTGAATAAATTATCAACTCTTTACTTTTTAATGGGTTATGAAATAAATAAACATTGAAAACTGATA
AACAACGTTCATCTCTATAACTTCG
